Addgene plasmid #80510: Rab3c cds in pGem-T Easy
Purpose: Can be used for in situ hybridisation or other purposes
Depositing lab: Rob Parton. Depositing organization: University of Queensland, Institute for Molecular Bioscience. Publication: A plasmid library of full-length zebrafish rab proteins for in vivo cell biology. Hall TE, Martel N, Lo HP, Xiong Z, Parton RG. Cell Logist. 2017 Mar 1;7(1):e1301151. doi: 10.1080/21592799.2017.1301151. eCollection 2017. PubMed 28396820.
Backbone
  Vector backbone: pGemT easy
  Backbone manufacturer: Promega
Growth in bacteria
  Bacterial resistance: Ampicillin, 100 μg/mL
  Growth temperature: 37°C
  Growth strain: DH5alpha
  Copy number: High Copy
Gene/Insert
  Gene/Insert name: rab3c
  Species: D. rerio (zebrafish)
  Entrez Gene: rab3c (a.k.a. zgc:92916)
Terms and licenses: Academic/Nonprofit Terms; Industry Terms: Not Available to Industry
How to cite: Rab3c cds in pGem-T Easy was a gift from Rob Parton (Addgene plasmid # 80510 ; http://n2t.net/addgene:80510 ; RRID:Addgene_80510)
