[The description below was written by a language model from this plasmid's Addgene catalogue record and pLannotate feature annotations shown in this document.]
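Description:
Rab3c cds in pGem-T Easy is a small bacterial cloning plasmid (about 3.7 kb by the sequenced record) carrying the coding sequence of zebrafish (Danio rerio) rab3c, a Rab-family small GTPase gene, in the commercial pGEM-T Easy TA-cloning backbone. It is one member of a library of full-length zebrafish rab clones. The plasmid is maintained in E. coli at high copy from a ColE1/pUC-type origin and selected with ampicillin through the β-lactamase gene and its native promoter. An f1 phage origin is also present, which in principle allows rescue of single-stranded DNA.

The insert sits in the multiple cloning region that interrupts the lacZα fragment. This region lies downstream of the lac promoter, operator and CAP site, the arrangement that supports blue/white screening in the empty vector. The annotated open reading frame of roughly 660 nt was matched by the annotation software to mouse Rab3c, which reflects homology rather than origin, since the catalogue lists the insert as zebrafish. A short nearby hit to a hornet peptide is most likely a spurious match to polylinker sequence. The coding sequence is flanked by opposing bacteriophage promoters: T7 lies upstream in the same orientation as the ORF, and SP6 lies downstream facing back into it. In vitro transcription from T7 should therefore give sense RNA and from SP6 antisense RNA. This suits the stated purpose of generating riboprobes for in situ hybridisation. No eukaryotic promoter or tag is annotated, so the plasmid serves as a template and source clone for subcloning rather than as an expression vector.
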