Features (pLannotate 1.2.2; 14 found; start..end, strand, type, name):
     36..896     -  CDS            AmpR: β-lactamase; bla; confers resistance to ampicillin, carbenicillin, and related antibiotics
    897..1001    -  promoter       AmpR promoter: bla
   1028..1078    +  misc_feature   bom (fragment): basis of mobility region from pBR322
   1106..1534    -  rep_origin     f1 ori (sequence partly withheld): f1 bacteriophage origin of replication; arrow indicates direction of (+) strand synthesis
   1538..1695    -  CDS            lacZα (fragment): LacZα fragment of β-galactosidase; lacZ fragment
   1698..1716    +  promoter       T7 promoter: promoter for bacteriophage T7 RNA polymerase
   1782..2438    +  CDS            Rab3c: RAB3C_MOUSE - Experimental evidence at protein level: Swiss-Prot protein existence level 1. Protein transport. Probably involved in vesicular traffic (By similarity). From Mus musculus (Mouse).
   2459..2521    -  CDS            VESPI_VESMG (fragment): Experimental evidence at protein level: Swiss-Prot protein existence level 1. Shows contractile activity on isolated ileum smooth muscle. From Vespa magnifica (Hornet).
   2533..2551    -  promoter       SP6 promoter: promoter for bacteriophage SP6 RNA polymerase
   2593..2609    -  protein_bind   lac operator: The lac repressor binds to the lac operator to inhibit transcription in E. coli. This inhibition can be relieved by adding lactose or isopropyl-β-D-thiogalactopyranoside (IPTG). lac repressor encoded by lacI
   2617..2647    -  promoter       lac promoter: promoter for the E. coli lac operon
   2662..2683    -  protein_bind   CAP binding site: CAP binding activates transcription in the presence of cAMP. E. coli catabolite activator protein
   2696..2788    -  CDS            lacI (fragment): lac repressor; lacI; The lac repressor binds to the lac operator to inhibit transcription in E. coli. This inhibition can be relieved by adding lactose or isopropyl-β-D-thiogalactopyranoside (IPTG).
   2971..3559    -  rep_origin     ori: high-copy-number ColE1/pMB1/pBR322/pUC origin of replication
>Addgene plasmid #80510 | Rab3c cds in pGem-T Easy | addgene full sequence | sequence record 176584 | Addgene NGS Result
ATCTAAAGTATATATGAGTAAACTTGGTCTGACAGTTACCAATGCTTAATCAGTGAGGCACCTATCTCAG
CGATCTGTCTATTTCGTTCATCCATAGTTGCCTGACTCCCCGTCGTGTAGATAACTACGATACGGGAGGG
CTTACCATCTGGCCCCAGTGCTGCAATGATACCGCGAGACCCACGCTCACCGGCTCCAGATTTATCAGCA
ATAAACCAGCCAGCCGGAAGGGCCGAGCGCAGAAGTGGTCCTGCAACTTTATCCGCCTCCATCCAGTCTA
TTAATTGTTGCCGGGAAGCTAGAGTAAGTAGTTCGCCAGTTAATAGTTTGCGCAACGTTGTTGCCATTGC
TACAGGCATCGTGGTGTCACGCTCGTCGTTTGGTATGGCTTCATTCAGCTCCGGTTCCCAACGATCAAGG
CGAGTTACATGATCCCCCATGTTGTGCAAAAAAGCGGTTAGCTCCTTCGGTCCTCCGATCGTTGTCAGAA
GTAAGTTGGCCGCAGTGTTATCACTCATGGTTATGGCAGCACTGCATAATTCTCTTACTGTCATGCCATC
CGTAAGATGCTTTTCTGTGACTGGTGAGTACTCAACCAAGTCATTCTGAGAATAGTGTATGCGGCGACCG
AGTTGCTCTTGCCCGGCGTCAATACGGGATAATACCGCGCCACATAGCAGAACTTTAAAAGTGCTCATCA
TTGGAAAACGTTCTTCGGGGCGAAAACTCTCAAGGATCTTACCGCTGTTGAGATCCAGTTCGATGTAACC
CACTCGTGCACCCAACTGATCTTCAGCATCTTTTACTTTCACCAGCGTTTCTGGGTGAGCAAAAACAGGA
AGGCAAAATGCCGCAAAAAAGGGAATAAGGGCGACACGGAAATGTTGAATACTCATACTCTTCCTTTTTC
AATATTATTGAAGCATTTATCAGGGTTATTGTCTCATGAGCGGATACATATTTGAATGTATTTAGAAAAA
TAAACAAATAGGGGTTCCGCGCACATTTCCCCGAAAAGTGCCACCTGATGCGGTGTGAAATACCGCACAG
ATGCGTAAGGAGAAAATACCGCATCAGGAAATTGTAAGCGTTAATATTTTGTTAAAATTCGCGTTAAATT
TTTGTTAAATCAGCTCATTTTTTAACCAATAGGCCGAAATCGGCAAAATCCCTTATAAATCAAAAGAATA
GACCGAGATAGGGT
[37 nt withheld, positions 1205-1241]
AAAGAACGTGGACTCCAACGTCAAAGG
[49 nt withheld, positions 1269-1317]
T
[91 nt withheld, positions 1319-1409]
G
[124 nt withheld, positions 1411-1534]
CCATTCGCCATTCAGGCTGCGCAACTGTTGGGAAGGGCGATCGGTGCGGGCCTCTTCGCTATTACGCCAG
CTGGCGAAAGGGGGATGTGCTGCAAGGCGATTAAGTTGGGTAACGCCAGGGTTTTCCCAGTCACGACGTT
GTAAAACGACGGCCAGTGAATTGTAATACGACTCACTATAGGGCGAATTGGGCCCGACGTCGCATGCTCC
CGGCCGCCATGGCGGCCGCGGGAATTCGATTTACGGGAAGATGGCTGCTACGCAAGACAACAAACAAAAG
GAGAACTCTGATCAAAATTTTGATTACATGTTCAAATTGCTGATCATCGGGAACAGCAGCGTCGGGAAAA
CATCCTTCCTCTTCCGATACGCTGATGATACCTTCACATCTGCTTTTGTCAGTACAGTGGGCATCGACTT
TAAGGTCAAAACTGTCTACAAGAACGACAAGAGGATCAAGCTTCAGATCTGGGACACAGCCGGACAGGAA
CGATACAGGACTATCACCACTGCCTACTACAGAGGGGCCATGGGCTTCATCCTAATGTATGACATTACTA
ACGAAGAGTCTTTTGCTGCTGTACAGGACTGGGCGACCCAGATTAAGACATACTCGTGGGACAATGCACA
GGTGATCCTCGCTGGAAACAAATGTGACATGGAGGAGGAGAGGATAGTGTCTGTGGACAGCGGCAGACTG
CTGGCAGAACAGCTCGGATTTGAGTTTTTCGAGACCAGTGCGAAGGACAACATCAACGTGAAGCAGACTT
TTGACCGCCTTGTGGATATAATCTGCGACAAGATGTCCGACACTCTGGAGGCCGATCCTGCGGCGGCCGG
CGGGACTCCCAGCGCCAGACTGACCGAGACCCCTGCACCCCCTCAGCCGTCAGACTGCAGCTGCTGATCG
GCTCAACCAATCACTAGTGAATTCGCGGCCGCCTGCAGGTCGACCATATGGGAGAGCTCCCAACGCGTTG
GATGCATAGCTTGAGTATTCTATAGTGTCACCTAAATAGCTTGGCGTAATCATGGTCATAGCTGTTTCCT
GTGTGAAATTGTTATCCGCTCACAATTCCACACAACATACGAGCCGGAAGCATAAAGTGTAAAGCCTGGG
GTGCCTAATGAGTGAGCTAACTCACATTAATTGCGTTGCGCTCACTGCCCGCTTTCCAGTCGGGAAACCT
GTCGTGCCAGCTGCATTAATGAATCGGCCAACGCGCGGGGAGAGGCGGTTTGCGTATTGGGCGCTCTTCC
GCTTCCTCGCTCACTGACTCGCTGCGCTCGGTCGTTCGGCTGCGGCGAGCGGTATCAGCTCACTCAAAGG
CGGTAATACGGTTATCCACAGAATCAGGGGATAACGCAGGAAAGAACATGTGAGCAAAAGGCCAGCAAAA
GGCCAGGAACCGTAAAAAGGCCGCGTTGCTGGCGTTTTTCCATAGGCTCCGCCCCCCTGACGAGCATCAC
AAAAATCGACGCTCAAGTCAGAGGTGGCGAAACCCGACAGGACTATAAAGATACCAGGCGTTTCCCCCTG
GAAGCTCCCTCGTGCGCTCTCCTGTTCCGACCCTGCCGCTTACCGGATACCTGTCCGCCTTTCTCCCTTC
GGGAAGCGTGGCGCTTTCTCATAGCTCACGCTGTAGGTATCTCAGTTCGGTGTAGGTCGTTCGCTCCAAG
CTGGGCTGTGTGCACGAACCCCCCGTTCAGCCCGACCGCTGCGCCTTATCCGGTAACTATCGTCTTGAGT
CCAACCCGGTAAGACACGACTTATCGCCACTGGCAGCAGCCACTGGTAACAGGATTAGCAGAGCGAGGTA
TGTAGGCGGTGCTACAGAGTTCTTGAAGTGGTGGCCTAACTACGGCTACACTAGAAGAACAGTATTTGGT
ATCTGCGCTCTGCTGAAGCCAGTTACCTTCGGAAAAAGAGTTGGTAGCTCTTGATCCGGCAAACAAACCA
CCGCTGGTAGCGGTGGTTTTTTTGTTTGCAAGCAGCAGATTACGCGCAGAAAAAAAGGATCTCAAGAAGA
TCCTTTGATCTTTTCTACGGGGTCTGACGCTCAGTGGAACGAAAACTCACGTTAAGGGATTTTGGTCATG
AGATTATCAAAAAGGATCTTCACCTAGATCCTTTTAAATTAAAAATGAAGTTTTAAATCA
